>Addgene plasmid #203072 | Salsa-BC231-P3D3 | addgene full sequence | sequence record 421418 | Addgene NGS Result
AGCGCCCAATACGCAAACCGCCTCTCCCCGCGCGTTGGCCGATTCATTAATGCAGTCGAGGGATCTCCAT
AAGAGAAGAGGGACAGCTATGACTGGGAGTAGTCAGGAGAGGAGGAAAAATCTGGCTAGTAAAACATGTA
AGGAAAATTTTAGGGATGTTAAAGAAAAAAATAACACAAAACAAAATATAAAAAAAATCTAACCTCAAGT
CAAGGCTTTTCTATGGAATAAGGAATGGACAGCAGGGGGCTGTTTCATATACTGATGACCTCTTTATAGC
CAACCTTTGTTCATGGCAGCCAGCATATGGGCATATGTTGCCAAACTCTAAACCAAATACTCATTCTGAT
GTTTTAAATGATTTGCCCTCCCATATGTCCTTCCGAGTGAGAGACACAAAAAATTCCAACACACTATTGC
AATGAAAATAAATTTCCTTTATTAGCCAGAAGTCAGATGCTCAAGGGGCTTCATGATGTCCCCATAATTT
TTGGCAGAGGGAAAAAGATCGATCTCAGTGGTATTTGTGAGCCAGGGCATTGGCCACACCAGCCACCACC
TTCTGATAGGCAGCCTGCACCTGAGGAGTGAATTCTTTGCCAAAATGATGAGACAGCACAACAACCAGCA
CGTTGCCCAGGAGCTGTAGGAAAGAGAAGAAGGCATGAACATGGTTAGCAGAGGGGCCCGGTTTGGACTC
AGAGTATTTTATCCTCATCTCAAACAGTGTATATCATTGTAACCATAAAGAGAAAGGCAGGATGATGACC
AGGGTGTAGTTGTTTCTACCAATAAGAATATTTCCACGCCAGCCAGAATTTATATGCAGAAATATTCTAC
CTTATCATTTAATTATAACAATTGTTCTCTAAAACTGTGCTGAAGTACAATATAATATACCCTGATTGCC
TTGAAAAAAAAGTGATTAGAGAAAGTACTTACAATCTGACAAATAAACAAAAGTGAATTTAAAAATTCGT
TACAAATGCAAGCTAAAGTTTAACGAAAAAGTTACAGAAAATGAAAAGAAAATAAGAGGAGACAATGGTT
GTCAACAGAGTAGAAAGTGAAAGAAACAAAATTATCATGAGGGTCCATGGTGATACAAGGGACATCTTCC
CATTCTAAACAACACCCTGAAAACTTTGCCCCCTCCATATAACATGAATTTTACAATAGCGAAAAAGAAA
GAACAATCAAGGGTCCCCAAACTCACCCTGAAGTTCTCAGCTCTAGAGATATCGTCGAGGCCGCGCTAGC
GTTTAAACTGTCGACCTTAATTAAGAGATCTGCTCGAGGCGCGTCAGCTGACTAGAGGATCCCCGGGTAC
CGAGCTCGAATTCGGGGCCGCGGAGGCTGGATCGGTCCCGGTGTCTTCTATGGAGGTCAAAACAGCGTGG
ATGGCGTCTCCAGGCGATCTGACGGTTCACTAAACGAGCTCTGCTTATATAGGCCTCCCACCGTACACGC
CTACCTCGACCCGGGTACCGAGCTCGACTTTCACTTTTCTCTATCACTGATAGGGAGTGGTAAACTCGAC
TTTCACTTTTCTCTATCACTGATAGGGAGTGGTAAACTCGACTTTCACTTTTCTCTATCACTGATAGGGA
GTGGTAAACTCGACTTTCACTTTTCTCTATCACTGATAGGGAGTGGTAAACTCGACTTTCACTTTTCTCT
ATCACTGATAGGGAGTGGTAAACTCGACCTATATAAGCAGAGCTCGTTTAGTGAACCGTCAGATCGCCTG
GAGACGCCATCCACGCTGTTTTGACCTCCATAGAAGACACCGGGACCGATCCAGCCTCCGCGGCCCCGAA
TTCCTGCAGCGGCCGCTCTAGAACTAGTGGATCCCCGCGGATGGTGAGCAAGGGCGAGGAGCTGTTCACC
GGGGTGGTGCCCATCCTGGTCGAGCTGGACGGCGACGTAAACGGCCACAAGTTCAGCGTGTCCGGCGAGG
GCGAGGGCGATGCCACCTACGGCAAGCTGACCCTGAAGTTCATCTGCACCACCGGCAAGCTGCCCGTGCC
CTGGCCCACCCTCGTGACCACCCTGACCTACGGCGTGCAGTGCTTCAGCCGCTACCCCGACCACATGAAG
CAGCACGACTTCTTCAAGTCCGCCATGCCCGAAGGCTACGTCCAGGAGCGCACCATCTTCTTCAAGGACG
ACGGCAACTACAAGACCCGCGCCGAGGTGAAGTTCGAGGGCGACACCCTGGTGAACCGCATCGAGCTGAA
GGGCATCGACTTCAAGGAGGACGGCAACATCCTGGGGCACAAGCTGGAGTACAACTACAACAGCCACAAC
GTCTATATCATGGCCGACAAGCAGAAGAACGGCATCAAGGTGAACTTCAAGATCCGCCACAACATCGAGG
ACGGCAGCGTGCAGCTCGCCGACCACTACCAGCAGAACACCCCCATCGGCGACGGCCCCGTGCTGCTGCC
CGACAACCACTACCTGAGCACCCAGTCCGCCCTGAGCAAAGACCCCAACGAGAAGCGCGATCACATGGTC
CTGCTGGAGTTCGTGACCGCCGCCGGGATCACTCTCGGCATGGACGAGCTGTACAAGTAATCGTAACTCA
GAATTCGATATCAAGCTTGTCGACCTAGTTCTAGAGGATCCAGACATGATAAGATACATTGATGAGTTTG
GACAAACCACAACTAGAATGCAGTGAAAAAAATGCTTTATTTGTGAAATTTGTGATGCTATTGCTTTATT
TGTAACCATTATAAGCTGCAATAAACAAGTTAACAACAACAATTGCATTCATTTTATGTTTCAGGTTCAG
GGGGAGGTGTGGGAGGTTTTTTAAAGCAAGTAAAACCTCTACAAATGTGGTATGGCTGATTATGATCCTG
CAAGCCTCGTCGTCCTGGCCGGACCACGCTATCTGTGCAAGGTCCCCGGCCCCGGACGCGCGCTCCATGA
GCAGAGCGCCCGCCGCCGAGGCGAAGACTCGGGCGGCGCCCTGCCCGTCCCACCAGGTCAACAGGCGGTA
ACCGGCCTCTTCATCGGGAATGCGCGCGACCTTCAGCATCGCCGGCATGTCCCCCTGGCGGACGGGAAGT
ATCCAGCTCGACCAAGCTGGCCGCGTCGAGTGAAGACGAAAGGGCCTCGTGATACGCCTATTTTTATAGG
TTAATGTCATGATAATAATGGTTTCTTAGACGTCAGGTGGCACTTTTCGGGGAAATGTGCGCGGAACCCC
TATTTGTTTATTTTTCTAAATACATTCAAATATGTATCCGCTCATGAGACAATAACCCTGATAAATGCTT
CAATAATATTGAAAAAGGAAGAGTATGAGTATTCAACATTTCCGTGTCGCCCTTATTCCCTTTTTTGCGG
CATTTTGCCTTCCTGTTTTTGCTCACCCAGAAACGCTGGTGAAAGTAAAAGATGCTGAAGATCAGTTGGG
TGCACGAGTGGGTTACATCGAACTGGATCTCAACAGCGGTAAGATCCTTGAGAGTTTTCGCCCCGAAGAA
CGTTTTCCAATGATGAGCACTTTTAAAGTTCTGCTATGTGGCGCGGTATTATCCCGTGTTGACGCCGGGC
AAGAGCAACTCGGTCGCCGCATACACTATTCTCAGAATGACTTGGTTGAGTACTCACCAGTCACAGAAAA
GCATCTTACGGATGGCATGACAGTAAGAGAATTATGCAGTGCTGCCATAACCATGAGTGATAACACTGCG
GCCAACTTACTTCTGACAACGATCGGAGGACCGAAGGAGCTAACCGCTTTTTTGCACAACATGGGGGATC
ATGTAACTCGCCTTGATCGTTGGGAACCGGAGCTGAATGAAGCCATACCAAACGACGAGCGTGACACCAC
GATGCCTGTAGCAATGGCAACAACGTTGCGCAAACTATTAACTGGCGAACTACTTACTCTAGCTTCCCGG
CAACAATTAATAGACTGGATGGAGGCGGATAAAGTTGCAGGACCACTTCTGCGCTCGGCCCTTCCGGCTG
GCTGGTTTATTGCTGATAAATCTGGAGCCGGTGAGCGTGGGTCTCGCGGTATCATTGCAGCACTGGGGCC
AGATGGTAAGCCCTCCCGTATCGTAGTTATCTACACGACGGGGAGTCAGGCAACTATGGATGAACGAAAT
AGACAGATCGCTGAGATAGGTGCCTCACTGATTAAGCATTGGTAACTGTCAGACCAAGTTTACTCATATA
TACTTTAGATTGATTTAAAACTTCATTTTTAATTTAAAAGGATCTAGGTGAAGATCCTTTTTGATAATCT
CATGACCAAAATCCCTTAACGTGAGTTTTCGTTCCACTGAGCGTCAGACCCCGTAGAAAAGATCAAAGGA
TCTTCTTGAGATCCTTTTTTTCTGCGCGTAATCTGCTGCTTGCAAACAAAAAAACCACCGCTACCAGCGG
TGGTTTGTTTGCCGGATCAAGAGCTACCAACTCTTTTTCCGAAGGTAACTGGCTTCAGCAGAGCGCAGAT
ACCAAATACTGTTCTTCTAGTGTAGCCGTAGTTAGGCCACCACTTCAAGAACTCTGTAGCACCGCCTACA
TACCTCGCTCTGCTAATCCTGTTACCAGTGGCTGCTGCCAGTGGCGATAAGTCGTGTCTTACCGGGTTGG
ACTCAAGACGATAGTTACCGGATAAGGCGCAGCGGTCGGGCTGAACGGGGGGTTCGTGCACACAGCCCAG
CTTGGAGCGAACGACCTACACCGAACTGAGATACCTACAGCGTGAGCTATGAGAAAGCGCCACGCTTCCC
GAAGGGAGAAAGGCGGACAGGTATCCGGTAAGCGGCAGGGTCGGAACAGGAGAGCGCACGAGGGAGCTTC
CAGGGGGAAACGCCTGGTATCTTTATAGTCCTGTCGGGTTTCGCCACCTCTGACTTGAGCGTCGATTTTT
GTGATGCTCGTCAGGGGGGCGGAGCCTATGGAAAAACGCCAGCAACGCGGCCTTTTTACGGTTCCTGGCC
TTTTGCTGGCCTTTTGCTCACATGTTCTTTCCTGCGTTATCCCCTGATTCTGTGGATAACCGTATTACCG
CCTTTGAGTGAGCTGATACCGCTCGCCGCAGCCGAACGACCGAGCGCAGCGAGTCAGTGAGCGAGGAAGC
GGAAG
Features (pLannotate 1.2.2; 17 found; start..end, strand, type, name):
      2..55      +  CDS            lacI (fragment): lac repressor; lacI; The lac repressor binds to the lac operator to inhibit transcription in E. coli. This inhibition can be relieved by adding lactose or isopropyl-β-D-thiogalactopyranoside (IPTG).
    388..443     -  polyA_signal   β-globin poly(A) signal: rabbit β-globin polyadenylation signal (Gil and Proudfoot, 1987)
    518..640     -  CDS            HBB: HBB_COLGU - Experimental evidence at transcript level: Swiss-Prot protein existence level 2. Involved in oxygen transport from the lung to the various peripheral tissues. From Colobus guereza (Mantled guereza) (Eastern black-and-white colobus monkey).
    644..1216    -  intron         β-globin intron: intron from rabbit β-globin gene
   1312..1343    -  misc_feature   MCS (fragment): pUC18/19 multiple cloning site
   1437..1475    -  promoter       minimal CMV promoter: human cytomegalovirus (CMV) immediate early promoter
   1493..1708    -  protein_bind   tetracycline response element (fragment): contains seven copies of the tetracycline operator tetO tetracycline repressor TetR
   1708..1753    +  promoter       TRE3GV promoter (fragment): 3rd-generation Tet-responsive promoter that can be activated by binding of Tet-On® 3G, optimized for retroviral and lentiviral vectors
   1829..1856    +  misc_feature   MCS (fragment): pBluescript multiple cloning site
   1861..2580    +  CDS            EGFP: the original enhanced GFP (Yang et al., 1996) mammalian codon-optimized
   2591..2613    +  misc_feature   MCS (fragment): pBluescript multiple cloning site
   2627..2761    -  polyA_signal   SV40 poly(A) signal: SV40 polyadenylation signal
   2784..2867    -  CDS            large T antigen (fragment): large T antigen from SV40 (simian virus 40)
   2861..3091    -  CDS            str (fragment): STR_KLEPN - Protein inferred from homology: Swiss-Prot protein existence level 3. The aminoglycoside phosphotransferases achieve inactivation of their antibiotic substrates by phosphorylation. From Klebsiella pneumoniae.
   3210..3314    +  promoter       AmpR promoter: bla
   3315..4175    +  CDS            AmpR: β-lactamase; bla; confers resistance to ampicillin, carbenicillin, and related antibiotics
   4346..4934    +  rep_origin     ori: high-copy-number ColE1/pMB1/pBR322/pUC origin of replication
