[The description below was written by a language model from this plasmid's Addgene catalogue record and pLannotate feature annotations shown in this document.]
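Description:
Salsa-BC231-P3D3 is a 5.1 kb mammalian expression plasmid built on the pCER206 backbone. It is one member of a set of barcoded reporter plasmids for PRESTO-Salsa, a highly multiplexed screening platform for GPCR bioactivity. It is propagated in E. coli as a high-copy plasmid through a ColE1/pUC-type origin and selected with ampicillin via the bla (AmpR) gene and its native promoter. No mammalian selection marker is annotated. The short lacI, streptomycin phosphotransferase and SV40 large T antigen matches appear to be backbone remnants rather than functional genes.

The payload is a synthetic insert of about 730 bp, EGFP/BC231, placed between retained BsrGI and HindIII sites and driven by a tetracycline response element. The feature table shows a central tetO array flanked on both sides by minimal promoter elements, which suggests a bidirectional Tet-responsive layout. On one strand a TRE3G-type promoter fragment leads into the mammalian codon-optimized EGFP coding sequence, which is followed by an SV40 polyadenylation signal annotated in the opposite orientation. On the other strand a minimal CMV promoter faces a polylinker fragment, a rabbit β-globin intron, a β-globin exon fragment and a β-globin poly(A) signal, with no coding insert annotated in that arm.

The BC231 barcode is not annotated as a separate feature. The cloning sites and insert size suggest it lies just downstream of EGFP in the transcribed region, but the record does not state this. In use, a tetracycline-controlled transactivator binding the TRE would drive transcription of the barcoded EGFP message. The barcode would then let this reporter be distinguished from others in a pooled assay. The record does not state which receptor is paired with BC231.
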