Addgene plasmid #203072: Salsa-BC231-P3D3
Purpose: Expression of barcoded reporter plasmid for PRESTO-Salsa; EGFP/BC231
Depositing lab: Noah Palm. Depositing organization: Yale University. Publication: Highly multiplexed bioactivity screening reveals human and microbiota metabolome-GPCRome interactions. Chen H, Rosen CE, Gonzalez-Hernandez JA, Song D, Potempa J, Ring AM, Palm NW. Cell. 2023 Jul 6;186(14):3095-3110.e19. doi: 10.1016/j.cell.2023.05.024. Epub 2023 Jun 14. PubMed 37321219.
Backbone
  Vector backbone: pCER206
  Vector type: Mammalian Expression
Growth in bacteria
  Bacterial resistance: Ampicillin, 100 μg/mL
  Growth temperature: 37°C
  Growth strain: DH5alpha
  Copy number: High Copy
Gene/Insert
  Gene/Insert name: EGFP/BC231
  Species: Synthetic
  Insert size (bp): 730
  Promoter: Tet Response Element (TRE)
  Cloning method: Restriction Enzyme; 5′ cloning site BsrGI (not destroyed); 3′ cloning site HindIII (not destroyed)
  Sequencing primers: 5′ Custom primer (GAAGCGCGATCACATGG)
Terms and licenses: Academic/Nonprofit Terms; Industry Terms: Not Available to Industry
How to cite: Salsa-BC231-P3D3 was a gift from Noah Palm (Addgene plasmid # 203072 ; http://n2t.net/addgene:203072 ; RRID:Addgene_203072)
