>Addgene plasmid #203072 | Salsa-BC231-P3D3 | depositor partial sequence | sequence record 393945 | BC231
TCGTAACTCA
